>Addgene plasmid #38206 | pMXs-IP-EGFP-ULK2(K39T) | addgene partial sequence | sequence record 51419 | EGFP-C 5'-CATGGTCCTGCTGGAGTTCGTG-3'
TGGACGAGCTGTACAAGTCCGGACTCAGATCTCGAGATCAATTGGGCGCGGCCATGGAGGTGGTGGGCGA
CTTCGAGTACTGCAAGCGGGACCTCGTGGGACACGGGGCCTTCGCTGTGGTCTTCCGGGGGCGGCACCGC
CAGAAAACTGATTGGGAGGTGGCTATTACTAGTATTAATAAAAAGAACTTGTCAAAATCACAAATTCTGC
TTGGAAAGGAAATAAAAATCTTAAAGGAGCTTCAGCATGAAAACATCGTAGCGCTCTATGATGTTCAGGA
ATTGCCCAACTCTGTCTTTCTGGTGATGGAGTATTGCAATGGTGGAGACCTGGCAGATTATTTGCAAGCT
AAAGGAACTCTGAGTGAAGATACTATCAGAGTGTTTCTCCATCAGATTGCGGCAGCCATGCGAATCCTGC
ACAGCAAAGGGATAATCCACAGGGATCTCAAACCACAGAATATCCTGTTGTCTTATGCCAATCGAAGGAA
GTCGAATGTCAGTGGTATTCGTATTAAAATAGCTGATTTTGGTTTCGCACGGTACCTACATAGTAACACA
ATGGCAGCGACACTGTGTGGATCCCCAATGTACATGGCTCCCGAGGTTATTATGTCTCAACATTATGATG
CTAAGGCAGATTTATGGAGCATAGGAACAGTGATCTATCAATGCCTAGTTGGAAAACCACCTTTTCAGGC
TAATAGTCCTCAGGACCTAAGGATGTTTTATGAAAAAAACAGGAGCTTAATGCCTAGTATTCCCAGAGAA
ACATCACCTTACTTGGCTAATCTCCTTTTGGGTTTGCTTCAGAGAAATCAAAAGGATAGAATGGACTTTG
AAGCATTTTTCA
