[The description below was written by a language model from this plasmid's Addgene catalogue record.]
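Description:
pMXs-IP-EGFP-ULK2(K39T) is a retroviral mammalian expression plasmid built on the pMXs-IP backbone (about 5.8 kb without insert). It is maintained in E. coli as a high-copy plasmid under ampicillin selection, and it carries puromycin resistance for selecting transduced mammalian cells. The record does not include a feature table, so promoters and regulatory parts are not itemised. In pMXs-family vectors generally, the insert is transcribed from the Moloney murine leukaemia virus-derived 5′ LTR, a packaging signal allows the transcript to be incorporated into virions produced in packaging cells, and the "IP" designation usually denotes an IRES-puromycin cassette downstream of the cloning site. That arrangement places the gene of interest and the drug marker on a single bicistronic transcript.

The payload is mouse Ulk2 (Unc-51 like kinase 2), an insert of roughly 3.1 kb cloned into a NotI site that is retained at both ends, with EGFP fused to the N terminus of the kinase. The coding sequence carries a lysine 39 to threonine substitution. The record does not state the functional consequence of this change, although a lysine at this position in a protein kinase typically lies in the ATP-binding region, and such mutants are commonly used as kinase-inactive versions. The associated publication concerns FIP200, a ULK-interacting protein required for autophagosome formation in mammalian cells. The construct therefore fits stable retroviral expression of a fluorescently tagged ULK2 mutant, allowing its localisation and its effect on autophagy to be compared with the wild-type protein.
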