Addgene plasmid #38206: pMXs-IP-EGFP-ULK2(K39T)
Depositing lab: Noboru Mizushima. Depositing organization: University of Tokyo, Graduate School of Medicine. Publication: FIP200, a ULK-interacting protein, is required for autophagosome formation in mammalian cells. Hara T, Takamura A, Kishi C, Iemura S, Natsume T, Guan JL, Mizushima N. J Cell Biol. 2008 May 5. 181(3):497-510. 10.1083/jcb.200712064 PubMed 18443221.
Backbone
  Vector backbone: pMXs-IP
  Backbone manufacturer: Dr. Toshio Kitamura of the University of Tokyo
  Backbone size w/o insert (bp): 5847
  Vector type: Mammalian Expression, Retroviral
  Selectable markers: Puromycin
Growth in bacteria
  Bacterial resistance: Ampicillin, 100 μg/mL
  Growth temperature: 37°C
  Growth strain: DH5alpha
  Copy number: High Copy
Gene/Insert
  Gene/Insert name: Unc-51 like kinase 2 (alt name: ULK2)
  Species: M. musculus (mouse)
  Insert size (bp): 3114
  Mutation: changed Lysine 39 to Threonine
  GenBank ID: NM_013881.4
  Entrez Gene: Ulk2 (a.k.a. RP23-278F12.5, A830085I22Rik, AU015340, Unc51.2, mKIAA0623)
  Tag / fusion protein: EGFP (N terminal on insert)
  Cloning method: Restriction Enzyme; 5′ cloning site NotI (not destroyed); 3′ cloning site NotI (not destroyed)
  Sequencing primers: 5′ CAGCCCTCACTCCTTCTCTAG; 3′ GAGGAACTGCTTCCTTCACG
Terms and licenses: Academic/Nonprofit Terms; Industry Terms: Not Available to Industry
How to cite: pMXs-IP-EGFP-ULK2(K39T) was a gift from Noboru Mizushima (Addgene plasmid # 38206 ; http://n2t.net/addgene:38206 ; RRID:Addgene_38206)
